>Addgene plasmid #54539 | mTagRFP-pBAD | addgene partial sequence | sequence record 93357 | pBAD-F 5'-ATGCCATAGCATTTTTATCC-3'
TCGCAACTCTCTACTGTTTCTCCATACCCGTTTTTTTGGGCTAGAAATAATTTTGTTTAACTTTAAGAAG
GAGATATACATATGCGGGGTTCTCATCATCATCATCATCATGGTATGGCTAGCATGACTGGTGGACAGCA
AATGGGTCGGGATCTGTACGAGAACCTGTACTTCCAGGGCTCGAGCATGGTGTCTAAGGGCGAAGAGCTG
ATTAAGGAGAACATGCACATGAAGCTGTACATGGAGGGCACCGTGAACAACCACCACTTCAAGTGCACAT
CCGAGGGCGAAGGCAAGCCCTACGAGGGCACCCAGACCATGAGAATCAAGGTGGTCGAGGGCGGCCCTCT
CCCCTTCGCCTTCGACATCCTGGCTACCAGCTTCATGTACGGCAGCAGAACCTTCATCAACCACACCCAG
GGCATCCCCGATTTCTTTAAGCAGTCCTTCCCTGAGGGCTTCACATGGGAGAGAGTCACCACATACGAAG
ACGGGGGCGTGCTGACCGCTACCCAGGACACCAGCCTCCAGGACGGCTGCCTCATCTACAACGTCAAGAT
CAGAGGGGTGAACTTCCCATCCAACGGCCCTGTGATGCAGAAGAAAACACTCGGCTGGGAGGCCAACACC
GAGATGCTGTACCCCGCTGACGGCGGCCTGGAAGGCAGAACCGACATGGCCCTGAAGCTCGTGGGCGGGG
GCCACCTGATCTGCAACTTCAAGACCACATACAGATCCAAGAAACCCGCTAAGAACCTCAAGATGCCCGG
CGTCTACTATGTGGACCACAGACTGGAA
