>Addgene plasmid #54539 | mTagRFP-pBAD | addgene partial sequence | sequence record 93411 | pBAD-R 5'-GATTTAATCTGTATCAGG-3'
AACAGCCAGCTTCGAATTCTTACTTGTACAGCTCGTCCATGCCATTAAGTTTGTGCCCCAGTTTGCTAGG
GAGGTCGCAGTATCTGGCCACAGCCACCTCGTGCTGCTCGACGTAGGTCTCTTTGTCGGCCTCCTTGATT
CTTTCCAGTCTGTGGTCCACATAGTAGACGCCGGGCATCTTGAGGTTCTTAGCGGGTTTCTTGGATCTGT
ATGTGGTCTTGAAGTTGCAGATCAGGTGGCCCCCGCCCACGAGCTTCAGGGCCATGTCGGTTCTGCCTTC
CAGGCCGCCGTCAGCGGGGTACAGCATCTCGGTGTTGGCCTCCCAGCCGAGTGTTTTCTTCTGCATCACA
GGGCCGTTGGATGGGAAGTTCACCCCTCTGATCTTGACGTTGTAGATGAGGCAGCCGTCCTGGAGGCTGG
TGTCCTGGGTAGCGGTCAGCACGCCCCCGTCTTCGTATGTGGTGACTCTCTCCCATGTGAAGCCCTCAGG
GAAGGACTGCTTAAAGAAATCGGGGATGCCCTGGGTGTGGTTGATGAAGGTTCTGCTGCCGTACATGAAG
CTGGTAGCCAGGATGTCGAAGGCGAAGGGGAGAGGGCCGCCCTCGACCACCTTGATTCTCATGGTCTGGG
TGCCCTCGTAGGGCTTGCCTTCGCCCTCGGATGTGCACTTGAAGTGGTGGTTGTTCACGGTGCCCTCCAT
GTACAGCTTCATGTGCATGTTCTCCTTAATCAGCTCTTCGCC
