[The description below was written by a language model from this plasmid's Addgene catalogue record.]
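Description:
mTagRFP-pBAD is a bacterial expression plasmid of about 4.8 kb, catalogued as an empty backbone with no separate insert. Its payload is the coding sequence for mTagRFP, a bright monomeric red fluorescent protein with an extended fluorescence lifetime, recorded with excitation at 555 nm and emission at 584 nm. The record lists a 6xHis tag at the N terminus on the backbone and mTagRFP in the C-terminal position, so the expressed product is a histidine-tagged fluorescent protein. The depositor notes that the histidine tag is there for protein purification, which in practice means capture on immobilised metal affinity resin.

The plasmid is maintained in E. coli as a high-copy vector under ampicillin selection. No feature table accompanies the entry, so the promoter, origin of replication and other regulatory elements are not explicitly stated. The pBAD name implies the arabinose-inducible araBAD promoter system with its AraC regulator, which normally gives tightly controlled, titratable expression in bacteria, but this is an inference from the vector name rather than a recorded feature. Cloning sites and the linker between the tag and the fluorescent protein are likewise not described.

Based on the record, the construct is mainly suited to producing and purifying recombinant mTagRFP in bacteria, for example for spectroscopic or photophysical characterisation or as a fluorescence standard. Because it is classed as a backbone with tags on either side, it may also be used to build fusions to mTagRFP for bacterial expression, although the record does not give details of how such inserts would be introduced.
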