Addgene plasmid #54539: mTagRFP-pBAD
Purpose: (Empty Backbone) Localization: Protein Expression Vector , Excitation: 555, Emission: 584
Depositing lab: Dmitriy Chudakov & Michael Davidson & Dorus Gadella. Depositing organization: Florida State University, Tallahassee. Publication: Bright monomeric red fluorescent protein with an extended fluorescence lifetime. Merzlyak EM, Goedhart J, Shcherbo D, Bulina ME, Shcheglov AS, Fradkov AF, Gaintzeva A, Lukyanov KA, Lukyanov S, Gadella TW, Chudakov DM. Nat Methods. 2007 Jul;4(7):555-7. Epub 2007 Jun 17. 10.1038/nmeth1062 PubMed 17572680.
Backbone
  Vector backbone: mTagRFP-pBAD
  Backbone size (bp): 4800
  Vector type: Bacterial Expression
  Tag / fusion protein: mTagRFP (C terminal on backbone); 6xHis (N terminal on backbone)
Growth in bacteria
  Bacterial resistance: Ampicillin, 100 μg/mL
  Growth temperature: 37°C
  Growth strain: DH5alpha
  Copy number: High Copy
Gene/Insert
  Gene/Insert name: None
  Tag / fusion protein: mTagRFP (C terminal on backbone); 6xHis (N terminal on backbone)
Resource information
  A portion of this plasmid was derived from a plasmid made by: D.M. Chudakov and T.W.J. Gadella; PMID 17572680
Terms and licenses: Academic/Nonprofit Terms; Industry Terms
Depositor comments: Contains 6x-Histidine tag for protein purification. Excitation = 555; Emission = 584
How to cite: mTagRFP-pBAD was a gift from Dmitriy Chudakov & Michael Davidson & Dorus Gadella (Addgene plasmid # 54539 ; http://n2t.net/addgene:54539 ; RRID:Addgene_54539)
